>Addgene plasmid #246868 | pHR-HaloTag-P2A-RSV N-1xSunTag@105AA | addgene full sequence | sequence record 496507 | Addgene NGS Result
ATGAGTATTCAACATTTCCGTGTCGCCCTTATTCCCTTTTTTGCGGCATTTTGCCTTCCTGTTTTTGCTC
ACCCAGAAACGCTGGTGAAAGTAAAAGATGCTGAAGATCAGTTGGGTGCACGAGTGGGTTACATCGAACT
GGATCTCAACAGCGGTAAGATCCTTGAGAGTTTTCGCCCCGAAGAACGTTTTCCAATGATGAGCACTTTT
AAAGTTCTGCTATGTGGCGCGGTATTATCCCGTATTGACGCCGGGCAAGAGCAACTCGGTCGCCGCATAC
ACTATTCTCAGAATGACTTGGTTGAGTACTCACCAGTCACAGAAAAGCATCTTACGGATGGCATGACAGT
AAGAGAATTATGCAGTGCTGCCATAACCATGAGTGATAACACTGCGGCCAACTTACTTCTGACAACGATC
GGAGGACCGAAGGAGCTAACCGCTTTTTTGCACAACATGGGGGATCATGTAACTCGCCTTGATCGTTGGG
AACCGGAGCTGAATGAAGCCATACCAAACGACGAGCGTGACACCACGATGCCTGTAGCAATGGCAACAAC
GTTGCGCAAACTATTAACTGGCGAACTACTTACTCTAGCTTCCCGGCAACAATTAATAGACTGGATGGAG
GCGGATAAAGTTGCAGGACCACTTCTGCGCTCGGCCCTTCCGGCTGGCTGGTTTATTGCTGATAAATCTG
GAGCCGGTGAGCGTGGGTCTCGCGGTATCATTGCAGCACTGGGGCCAGATGGTAAGCCCTCCCGTATCGT
AGTTATCTACACGACGGGGAGTCAGGCAACTATGGATGAACGAAATAGACAGATCGCTGAGATAGGTGCC
TCACTGATTAAGCATTGGTAACTGTCAGACCAAGTTTACTCATATATACTTTAGATTGATTTAAAACTTC
ATTTTTAATTTAAAAGGATCTAGGTGAAGATCCTTTTTGATAATCTCATGACCAAAATCCCTTAACGTGA
GTTTTCGTTCCACTGAGCGTCAGACCCCGTAGAAAAGATCAAAGGATCTTCTTGAGATCCTTTTTTTCTG
CGCGTAATCTGCTGCTTGCAAACAAAAAAACCACCGCTACCAGCGGTGGTTTGTTTGCCGGATCAAGAGC
TACCAACTCTTTTTCCGAAGGTAACTGGCTTCAGCAGAGCGCAGATACCAAATACTGTTCTTCTAGTGTA
GCCGTAGTTAGGCCACCACTTCAAGAACTCTGTAGCACCGCCTACATACCTCGCTCTGCTAATCCTGTTA
CCAGTGGCTGCTGCCAGTGGCGATAAGTCGTGTCTTACCGGGTTGGACTCAAGACGATAGTTACCGGATA
AGGCGCAGCGGTCGGGCTGAACGGGGGGTTCGTGCACACAGCCCAGCTTGGAGCGAACGACCTACACCGA
ACTGAGATACCTACAGCGTGAGCTATGAGAAAGCGCCACGCTTCCCGAAGGGAGAAAGGCGGACAGGTAT
CCGGTAAGCGGCAGGGTCGGAACAGGAGAGCGCACGAGGGAGCTTCCAGGGGGAAACGCCTGGTATCTTT
ATAGTCCTGTCGGGTTTCGCCACCTCTGACTTGAGCGTCGATTTTTGTGATGCTCGTCAGGGGGGCGGAG
CCTATGGAAAAACGCCAGCAACGCGGCCTTTTTACGGTTCCTGGCCTTTTGCTGGCCTTTTGCTCACATG
TTCTTTCCTGCGTTATCCCCTGATTCTGTGGATAACCGTATTACCGCCTTTGAGTGAGCTGATACCGCTC
GCCGCAGCCGAACGACCGAGCGCAGCGAGTCAGTGAGCGAGGAAGCGGAAGAGCGCCCAATACGCAAACC
GCCTCTCCCCGCGCGTTGGCCGATTCATTAATGCAGCTGTGGAATGTGTGTCAGTTAGGGTGTGGAAAGT
CCCCAGGCTCCCCAGCAGGCAGAAGTATGCAAAGCATGCATCTCAATTAGTCAGCAACCAGGTGTGGAAA
GTCCCCAGGCTCCCCAGCAGGCAGAAGTATGCAAAGCATGCATCTCAATTAGTCAGCAACCATAGTCCCG
CCCCTAACTCCGCCCATCCCGCCCCTAACTCCGCCCAGTTCCGCCCATTCTCCGCCCCATGGCTGACTAA
TTTTTTTTATTTATGCAGAGGCCGAGGCCGCCTCGGCCTCTGAGCTATTCCAGAAGTAGTGAGGAGGCTT
TTTTGGAGGCCTAGGCTTTTGCAAAAAGCTTGGACACAAGACAGGCTTGCGAGATATGTTTGAGAATACC
ACTTTATCCCGCGTCAGGGAGAGGCAGTGCGTAAAAAGACGCGGACTCATGTGAAATACTGGTTTTTAGT
GCGCCAGATCTCTATAATCTCGCGCAACCTATTTTCCCCTCGAACACTTTTTAAGCCGTAGATAAACAGG
CTGGGACACTTCACATGAGCGAAAAATACATCGTCACCTGGGACATGTTGCAGATCCATGCACGTAAACT
CGCAAGCCGACTGATGCCTTCTGAACAATGGAAAGGCATTATTGCCGTAAGCCGTGGCGGTCTGTACCGG
GTGCGTTACTGGCGCGTGAACTGGGTATTCGTCATGTCGATACCGTTTGTATTTCCAGCTACGATCACGA
CAACCAGCGCGAGCTTAAAGTGCTGAAACGCGCAGAAGGCGATGGCGAAGGCTTCATCGTTATTGATGAC
CTGGTGGATACCGGTGGTACTGCGGTTGCGATTCGTGAAATGTATCCAAAAGCGCACTTTGTCACCATCT
TCGCAAAACCGGCTGGTCGTCCGCTGGTTGATGACTATGTTGTTGATATCCCGCAAGATACCTGGATTGA
ACAGCCGTGGGATATGGGCGTCGTATTCGTCCCGCCAATCTCCGGTCGCTAATCTTTTCAACGCCTGGCA
CTGCCGGGCGTTGTTCTTTTTAACTTCAGGCGGGTTACAATAGTTTCCAGTAAGTATTCTGGAGGCTGCA
TCCATGACACAGGCAAACCTGAGCGAAACCCTGTTCAAACCCCGCTTTAAACATCCTGAAACCTCGACGC
TAGTCCGCCGCTTTAATCACGGCGCACAACCGCCTGTGCAGTCGGCCCTTGATGGTAAAACCATCCCTCA
CTGGTATCGCATGATTAACCGTCTGATGTGGATCTGGCGCGGCATTGACCCACGCGAAATCCTCGACGTC
CAGGCACGTATTGTGATGAGCGATGCCGAACGTACCGACGATGATTTATACGATACGGTGATTGGCTACC
GTGGCGGCAACTGGATTTATGAGTGGGCCCCGGATCTTTGTGAAGGAACCTTACTTCTGTGGTGTGACAT
AATTGGACAAACTACCTACAGAGATTTAAAGCTCTAAGGTAAATATAAAATTTTTAAGTGTATAATGTGT
TAAACTACTGATTCTAATTGTTTGTGTATTTTAGATTCCAACCTATGGAACTGATGAATGGGAGCAGTGG
TGGAATGCCTTTAATGAGGAAAACCTGTTTTGCTCAGAAGAAATGCCATCTAGTGATGATGAGGCTACTG
CTGACTCTCAACATTCTACTCCTCCAAAAAAGAAGAGAAAGGTAGAAGACCCCAAGGACTTTCCTTCAGA
ATTGCTAAGTTTTTTGAGTCATGCTGTGTTTAGTAATAGAACTCTTGCTTGCTTTGCTATTTACACCACA
AAGGAAAAAGCTGCACTGCTATACAAGAAAATTATGGAAAAATATTCTGTAACCTTTATAAGTAGGCATA
ACAGTTATAATCATAACATACTGTTTTTTCTTACTCCACACAGGCATAGAGTGTCTGCTATTAATAACTA
TGCTCAAAAATTGTGTACCTTTAGCTTTTTAATTTGTAAAGGGGTTAATAAGGAATATTTGATGTATAGT
GCCTTGACTAGAGATCATAATCAGCCATACCACATTTGTAGAGGTTTTACTTGCTTTAAAAAACCTCCCA
CACCTCCCCCTGAACCTGAAACATAAAATGAATGCAATTGTTGTTGTTAACTTGTTTATTGCAGCTTATA
ATGGTTACAAATAAAGCAATAGCATCACAAATTTCACAAATAAAGCATTTTTTTCACTGCATTCTAGTTG
TGGTTTGTCCAAACTCATCAATGTATCTTATCATGTCTGGATCAACTGGATAACTCAAGCTAACCAAAAT
CATCCCAAACTTCCCACCCCATACCCTATTACCACTGCCAATTACCTGTGGTTTCATTTACTCTAAACCT
GTGATTCCTCTGAATTATTTTCATTTTAAAGAAATTGTATTTGTTAAATATGTACTACAAACTTAGTAGT
TGGAAGGGCTAATTCACTCCCAAAGAAGACAAGATATCCTTGATCTGTGGATCTACCACACACAAGGCTA
CTTCCCTGATTAGCAGAACTACACACCAGGGCCAGGGGTCAGATATCCACTGACCTTTGGATGGTGCTAC
AAGCTAGTACCAGTTGAGCCAGATAAGGTAGAAGAGGCCAATAAAGGAGAGAACACCAGCTTGTTACACC
CTGTGAGCCTGCATGGGATGGATGACCCGGAGAGAGAAGTGTTAGAGTGGAGGTTTGACAGCCGCCTAGC
ATTTCATCACGTGGCCCGAGAGCTGCATCCGGAGTACTTCAAGAACTGCTGATATCGAGCTTGCTACAAG
GGACTTTCCGCTGGGGACTTTCCAGGGAGGCGTGGCCTGGGCGGGACTGGGGAGTGGCGAGCCCTCAGAT
CCTGCATATAAGCAGCTGCTTTTTGCCTGTACTGGGTCTCTCTGGTTAGACCAGATCTGAGCCTGGGAGC
TCTCTGGCTAACTAGGGAACCCACTGCTTAAGCCTCAATAAAGCTTGCCTTGAGTGCTTCAAGTAGTGTG
TGCCCGTCTGTTGTGTGACTCTGGTAACTAGAGATCCCTCAGACCCTTTTAGTCAGTGTGGAAAATCTCT
AGCAGTGGCGCCCGAACAGGGACTTGAAAGCGAAAGGGAAACCAGAGGAGCTCTCTCGACGCAGGACTCG
GCTTGCTGAAGCGCGCACGGCAAGAGGCGAGGGGCGGCGACTGGTGAGTACGCCAAAAATTTTGACTAGC
GGAGGCTAGAAGGAGAGAGATGGGTGCGAGAGCGTCAGTATTAAGCGGGGGAGAATTAGATCGCGATGGG
AAAAAATTCGGTTAAGGCCAGGGGGAAAGAAAAAATATAAATTAAAACATATAGTATGGGCAAGCAGGGA
GCTAGAACGATTCGCAGTTAATCCTGGCCTGTTAGAAACATCAGAAGGCTGTAGACAAATACTGGGACAG
CTACAACCATCCCTTCAGACAGGATCAGAAGAACTTAGATCATTATATAATACAGTAGCAACCCTCTATT
GTGTGCATCAAAGGATAGAGATAAAAGACACCAAGGAAGCTTTAGACAAGATAGAGGAAGAGCAAAACAA
AAGTAAGACCACCGCACAGCAAGCGGCCGGCCGCTGATCTTCAGACCTGGAGGAGGAGATATGAGGGACA
ATTGGAGAAGTGAATTATATAAATATAAAGTAGTAAAAATTGAACCATTAGGAGTAGCACCCACCAAGGC
AAAGAGAAGAGTGGTGCAGAGAGAAAAAAGAGCAGTGGGAATAGGAGCTTTGTTCCTTGGGTTCTTGGGA
GCAGCAGGAAGCACTATGGGCGCAGCGTCAATGACGCTGACGGTACAGGCCAGACAATTATTGTCTGGTA
TAGTGCAGCAGCAGAACAATTTGCTGAGGGCTATTGAGGCGCAACAGCATCTGTTGCAACTCACAGTCTG
GGGCATCAAGCAGCTCCAGGCAAGAATCCTGGCTGTGGAAAGATACCTAAAGGATCAACAGCTCCTGGGG
ATTTGGGGTTGCTCTGGAAAACTCATTTGCACCACTGCTGTGCCTTGGAATGCTAGTTGGAGTAATAAAT
CTCTGGAACAGATTTGGAATCACACGACCTGGATGGAGTGGGACAGAGAAATTAACAATTACACAAGCTT
AATACACTCCTTAATTGAAGAATCGCAAAACCAGCAAGAAAAGAATGAACAAGAATTATTGGAATTAGAT
AAATGGGCAAGTTTGTGGAATTGGTTTAACATAACAAATTGGCTGTGGTATATAAAATTATTCATAATGA
TAGTAGGAGGCTTGGTAGGTTTAAGAATAGTTTTTGCTGTACTTTCTATAGTGAATAGAGTTAGGCAGGG
ATATTCACCATTATCGTTTCAGACCCACCTCCCAACCCCGAGGGGACCCGACAGGCCCGAAGGAATAGAA
GAAGAAGGTGGAGAGAGAGACAGAGACAGATCCATTCGATTAGTGAACGGATCTCGACGGTATCGCCAAA
TGGCAGTATTCATCCACAATTTTAAAAGAAAAGGGGGGATTGGGGGGTACAGTGCAGGGGAAAGAATAGT
AGACATAATAGCAACAGACATACAAACTAAAGAATTACAAAAACAAATTACAAAAATTCAAAATTTTCGG
GTTTATTACAGGGACAGCAGAGATCCAGTTTGGATCGATAAGCTTGATATCGAATTCCTGCAGCCCCGAT
AAAATAAAAGATTTTATTTAGTCTCCAGAAAAAGGGGGGAATGAAAGACCCCACCTGTAGGTTTGGCAAG
CTAGCTGCAGTAACGCCATTTTGCAAGGCATGGAAAAATACCAAACCAAGAATAGAGAAGTTCAGATCAA
GGGCGGGTACATGAAAATAGCTAACGTTGGGCCAAACAGGATATCTGCGGTGAGCAGTTTCGGCCCCGGC
CCGGGGCCAAGAACAGATGGTCACCGCAGTTTCGGCCCCGGCCCGAGGCCAAGAACAGATGGTCCCCAGA
TATGGCCCAACCCTCAGCAGTTTCTTAAGACCCATCAGATGTTTCCAGGCTCCCCCAAGGACCTGAAATG
ACCCTGCGCCTTATTTGAATTAACCAATCAGCCTGCTTCTCGCTTCTGTTCGCGCGCTTCTGCTTCCCGA
GCTCTATAAAAGAGCTCACAACCCCTCACTCGGCGCGCCAGTCCTCCGACAGACTGAGTCGCCCGGGGGG
GATCTGGAGCTCTCGAGAATTCTCACGCGTGCCACCATGGAAATCGGTACTGGCTTTCCATTCGACCCCC
ATTATGTGGAAGTCCTGGGCGAGCGCATGCACTACGTCGATGTTGGTCCGCGCGATGGCACCCCTGTGCT
GTTCCTGCACGGTAACCCGACCTCCTCCTACGTGTGGCGCAACATCATCCCGCATGTTGCACCGACCCAT
CGCTGCATTGCTCCAGACCTGATCGGTATGGGCAAATCCGACAAACCAGACCTGGGTTATTTCTTCGACG
ACCACGTCCGCTTCATGGATGCCTTCATCGAAGCCCTGGGTCTGGAAGAGGTCGTCCTGGTCATTCACGA
CTGGGGCTCCGCTCTGGGTTTCCACTGGGCCAAGCGCAATCCAGAGCGCGTCAAAGGTATTGCATTTATG
GAGTTCATCCGCCCTATCCCGACCTGGGACGAATGGCCAGAATTTGCCCGCGAGACCTTCCAGGCCTTCC
GCACCACCGACGTCGGCCGCAAGCTGATCATCGATCAGAACGTTTTTATCGAGGGTACGCTGCCGATGGG
TGTCGTCCGCCCGCTGACTGAAGTCGAGATGGACCATTACCGCGAGCCGTTCCTGAATCCTGTTGACCGC
GAGCCACTGTGGCGCTTCCCAAACGAGCTGCCAATCGCCGGTGAGCCAGCGAACATCGTCGCGCTGGTCG
AAGAATACATGGACTGGCTGCACCAGTCCCCTGTCCCGAAGCTGCTGTTCTGGGGCACCCCAGGCGTTCT
GATCCCACCGGCCGAAGCCGCTCGCCTGGCCAAAAGCCTGCCTAACTGCAAGGCTGTGGACATCGGCCCG
GGTCTGAATCTGCTGCAAGAAGACAACCCGGACCTGATCGGCAGCGAGATCGCGCGCTGGCTGTCTACTC
TGGAGATTTCCGGTGGTGGTGGTGGCGCGGCCTCTCGGTCCGGTGGAAGCGGAGCTACTAACTTCAGCCT
GCTGAAGCAGGCTGGAGACGTGGAGGAGAACCCTGGACCTACTAGTGCTCTTAGCAAAGTCAAGTTGAAT
GATACACTCAACAAAGATCAACTTCTGTCATCCAGCAAATACGCCATCCAACGGAGCACAGGAGATAGTA
TTGATACTCCTAATTATGATGTGCAGAAACACATCAATAAGTTATGTGGCATGTTATTAATCACAGAAGA
TGCTAATCATAAATTCACTGGGTTAATAGGTATGTTATATGCGATGTCTAGGTTAGGAAGAGAAGACACC
ATAAAAATACTCAGAGATGCGGGATATCATGTAAAAGCAAATGGAGTAGATGTAACAACACATCGTCAAG
ACATTAATGGATCTGGTTCAGGAGGCGAAGAACTTTTGAGCAAGAATTATCATCTTGAGAACGAAGTGGC
TCGTCTTAAGAAAGGATCTGGTTCAGGAGGCGGAAAAGAAATGAAATTTGAAGTGTTAACATTGGCAAGC
TTAACAACTGAAATTCAAATCAACATTGAGATAGAATCTAGAAAATCCTACAAAAAAATGCTAAAAGAAA
TGGGAGAGGTAGCTCCAGAATACAGGCATGACTCTCCTGATTGTGGGATGATAATATTATGTATAGCAGC
ATTAGTAATAACTAAATTAGCAGCAGGGGACAGATCTGGTCTTACAGCCGTGATTAGGAGAGCTAATAAT
GTCCTAAAAAATGAAATGAAACGTTACAAAGGCTTACTACCCAAGGACATAGCCAACAGCTTCTATGAAG
TGTTTGAAAAACATCCCCACTTTATAGATGTTTTTGTTCATTTTGGTATAGCACAATCTTCTACCAGAGG
TGGCAGTAGAGTTGAAGGGATTTTTGCAGGATTGTTTATGAATGCCTATGGTGCAGGGCAAGTGATGTTA
CGGTGGGGAGTCTTAGCAAAATCAGTTAAAAATATTATGTTAGGACATGCTAGTGTGCAAGCAGAAATGG
AACAAGTTGTTGAGGTTTATGAATATGCCCAAAAATTGGGTGGTGAAGCAGGATTCTACCATATATTGAA
CAACCCAAAAGCATCATTATTATCTTTGACTCAATTTCCTCACTTCTCCAGTGTAGTATTAGGCAATGCT
GCTGGCCTAGGCATAATGGGAGAGTACAGAGGTACACCGAGGAATCAAGATCTATATGATGCAGCAAAGG
CATATGCTGAACAACTCAAAGAAAATGGTGTGATTAACTACAGTGTACTAGACTTGACAGCAGAAGAACT
AGAGGCTATCAAACATCAGCTTAATCCAAAAGATAATGATGTAGAGCTTTGAGCGGCCGCGACTCTAGAG
TCGACCTGCAGGCATGCAAGCTTGATATCAAGCTTATCGATAATCAACCTCTGGATTACAAAATTTGTGA
AAGATTGACTGGTATTCTTAACTATGTTGCTCCTTTTACGCTATGTGGATACGCTGCTTTAATGCCTTTG
TATCATGCTATTGCTTCCCGTATGGCTTTCATTTTCTCCTCCTTGTATAAATCCTGGTTGCTGTCTCTTT
ATGAGGAGTTGTGGCCCGTTGTCAGGCAACGTGGCGTGGTGTGCACTGTGTTTGCTGACGCAACCCCCAC
TGGTTGGGGCATTGCCACCACCTGTCAGCTCCTTTCCGGGACTTTCGCTTTCCCCCTCCCTATTGCCACG
GCGGAACTCATCGCCGCCTGCCTTGCCCGCTGCTGGACAGGGGCTCGGCTGTTGGGCACTGACAATTCCG
TGGTGTTGTCGGGGAAATCATCGTCCTTTCCTTGGCTGCTCGCCTGTGTTGCCACCTGGATTCTGCGCGG
GACGTCCTTCTGCTACGTCCCTTCGGCCCTCAATCCAGCGGACCTTCCTTCCCGCGGCCTGCTGCCGGCT
CTGCGGCCTCTTCCGCGTCTTCGCCTTCGCCCTCAGACGAGTCGGATCTCCCTTTGGGCCGCCTCCCCGC
ATCGATACCGTCGACCTCGAGGGAATTAATTCGAGCTCGGTACCTTTAAGACCAATGACTTACAAGGCAG
CTGTAGATCTTAGCCACTTTTTAAAAGAAAAGGGGGGACTGGAAGGGCTAATTCACTCCCAACGAAGACA
AGATCTGCTTTTTGCTTGTACTGGGTCTCTCTGGTTAGACCAGATCTGAGCCTGGGAGCTCTCTGGCTAA
CTAGGGAACCCACTGCTTAAGCCTCAATAAAGCTTGCCTTGAGTGCTTCAAGTAGTGTGTGCCCGTCTGT
TGTGTGACTCTGGTAACTAGAGATCCCTCAGACCCTTTTAGTCAGTGTGGAAAATCTCTAGCAGCATCTA
GAATTAATTCCGTGTATTCTATAGTGTCACCTAAATCGTATGTGTATGATACATAAGGTTATGTATTAAT
TGTAGCCGCGTTCTAACGACAATATGTACAAGCCTAATTGTGTAGCATCTGGCTTACTGAAGCAGACCCT
ATCATCTCTCTCGTAAACTGCCGTCAGAGTCGGTTTGGTTGGACGAACCTTCTGAGTTTCTGGTAACGCC
GTCCCGCACCCGGAAATGGTCAGCGAACCAATCAGCAGGGTCATCGCTAGCCAGATCCTCTACGCCGGAC
GCATCGTGGCCGGCATCACCGGCGCCACAGGTGCGGTTGCTGGCGCCTATATCGCCGACATCACCGATGG
GGAAGATCGGGCTCGCCACTTCGGGCTCATGAGCGCTTGTTTCGGCGTGGGTATGGTGGCAGGCCCCGTG
GCCGGGGGACTGTTGGGCGCCATCTCCTTGCATGCACCATTCCTTGCGGCGGCGGTGCTCAACGGCCTCA
ACCTACTACTGGGCTGCTTCCTAATGCAGGAGTCGCATAAGGGAGAGCGTCGAATGGTGCACTCTCAGTA
CAATCTGCTCTGATGCCGCATAGTTAAGCCAGCCCCGACACCCGCCAACACCCGCTGACGCGCCCTGACG
GGCTTGTCTGCTCCCGGCATCCGCTTACAGACAAGCTGTGACCGTCTCCGGGAGCTGCATGTGTCAGAGG
TTTTCACCGTCATCACCGAAACGCGCGAGACGAAAGGGCCTCGTGATACGCCTATTTTTATAGGTTAATG
TCATGATAATAATGGTTTCTTAGACGTCAGGTGGCACTTTTCGGGGAAATGTGCGCGGAACCCCTATTTG
TTTATTTTTCTAAATACATTCAAATATGTATCCGCTCATGAGACAATAACCCTGATAAATGCTTCAATAA
TATTGAAAAAGGAAGAGT
Features (pLannotate 1.2.2; 34 found; start..end, strand, type, name):
      1..861     +  CDS            AmpR: β-lactamase; bla; confers resistance to ampicillin, carbenicillin, and related antibiotics
   1032..1620    +  rep_origin     ori: high-copy-number ColE1/pMB1/pBR322/pUC origin of replication
   1803..1859    +  CDS            lacI (fragment): lac repressor; lacI; The lac repressor binds to the lac operator to inhibit transcription in E. coli. This inhibition can be relieved by adding lactose or isopropyl-β-D-thiogalactopyranoside (IPTG).
   1866..2195    +  promoter       SV40 promoter: SV40 enhancer and early promoter
   2395..2514    +  CDS            gpt (fragment): XGPT_ECOLI - Also known as gpp, gxu. Experimental evidence at protein level: Swiss-Prot protein existence level 1. Purine salvage pathway enzyme that catalyzes the transfer of the ribosyl-5-phosphate group from 5-phospho-alpha-D-ribose 1- diphosphate (PRPP) to the N9 position of the 6-oxopurines guanine and xanthine to form the corresponding ribonucleotides GMP (guanosine 5'- monophosphate) and XMP (xanthosine 5'-monophosphate), with the release of PPi. To a lesser extent, also acts on hypoxanthine (PubMed:9100006, PubMed:3886014). Does not ribophosphorylate adenine (PubMed:3886014). From Esch
   2514..2849    +  CDS            gpt (fragment): XGPT_ECOLI - Also known as gpp, gxu. Experimental evidence at protein level: Swiss-Prot protein existence level 1. Purine salvage pathway enzyme that catalyzes the transfer of the ribosyl-5-phosphate group from 5-phospho-alpha-D-ribose 1- diphosphate (PRPP) to the N9 position of the 6-oxopurines guanine and xanthine to form the corresponding ribonucleotides GMP (guanosine 5'- monophosphate) and XMP (xanthosine 5'-monophosphate), with the release of PPi. To a lesser extent, also acts on hypoxanthine (PubMed:9100006, PubMed:3886014). Does not ribophosphorylate adenine (PubMed:3886014). From Esch
   2944..3249    +  CDS            frsA (fragment): FRSA_ECOLI - Also known as yafA. Experimental evidence at protein level: Swiss-Prot protein existence level 1. Catalyzes the hydrolysis of esters (PubMed:15808744). Displays esterase activity toward pNP-butyrate (PubMed:15808744). May stimulate mixed-acid fermentation by acting as a fermentation/respiration switch that down-regulates respiration and up- regulates fermentation rates (PubMed:15169777). From Escherichia coli (strain K12).
   3253..3327    +  CDS            small t antigen (fragment): SV40 (simian virus 40) small t antigen
   3329..3394    +  intron         small t intron: SV40 (simian virus 40) small t antigen intron
   3524..3544    +  CDS            SV40 NLS: nuclear localization signal of SV40 (simian virus 40) large T antigen
   3863..3946    +  CDS            large T antigen (fragment): large T antigen from SV40 (simian virus 40)
   3969..4103    +  polyA_signal   SV40 poly(A) signal: SV40 polyadenylation signal
   4270..4599    +  CDS            nef (fragment): NEF_HV1BR - Experimental evidence at protein level: Swiss-Prot protein existence level 1. Extracellular Nef protein targets CD4(+) T-lymphocytes for apoptosis by interacting with CXCR4 surface receptors (PubMed:14990729). From Human immunodeficiency virus type 1 group M subtype B (isolate BRU/LAI) (HIV-1).
   4647..4904    +  LTR            5' LTR (truncated): truncated 5' long terminal repeat (LTR) from HIV-1
   4951..5076    +  misc_feature   HIV-1 Ψ: packaging signal of human immunodeficiency virus type 1
   5060..5398    +  CDS            HIV-1 gag (fragment): gag protein from human immunodeficiency virus 1; gag
   5573..5806    +  misc_feature   RRE: The Rev response element (RRE) of HIV-1 allows for Rev-dependent mRNA export from the nucleus to the cytoplasm.
   6183..6283    +  CDS            Rev (fragment): human immunodeficiency virus 1 (HIV-1) Rev protein; rev; enhances nuclear export of unspliced and incompletely spliced viral mRNAs
   6320..6437    +  misc_feature   cPPT/CTS: central polypurine tract and central termination sequence of HIV-1
   6474..6506    -  misc_feature   MCS (fragment): pBluescript multiple cloning site
   6590..6997    +  promoter       SFFV promoter: spleen focus-forming virus long terminal repeat (LTR) promoter
   7040..7923    +  CDS            HaloTag® (fragment): modified bacterial dehalogenase that forms covalent bonds with chloroalkane derivatives
   8357..8413    +  CDS            GCN4_v4: GCN4 peptide optimized to improve solubility while preserving binding to an scFv-GFP fusion protein (Tanenbaum et al., 2014)
   9303..9333    +  misc_feature   MCS (fragment): pUC18/19 multiple cloning site
   9334..9352    +  misc_feature   MCS (fragment): pBluescript multiple cloning site
   9352..9940    +  misc_feature   WPRE: woodchuck hepatitis virus posttranscriptional regulatory element
   9941..9963    +  misc_feature   MCS (fragment): pBluescript multiple cloning site
   9980..10048   +  CDS            nef (fragment): NEF_HV1Z2 - Experimental evidence at protein level: Swiss-Prot protein existence level 1. Extracellular Nef protein targets CD4(+) T-lymphocytes for apoptosis by interacting with CXCR4 surface receptors. From Human immunodeficiency virus type 1 group M subtype D (isolate Z2/CDC-Z34) (HIV-1).
  10050..10283   +  LTR            3' LTR (ΔU3): self-inactivating 3' long terminal repeat (LTR) from HIV-1
  10308..10326   -  promoter       SP6 promoter: promoter for bacteriophage SP6 RNA polymerase
  10554..10833   +  CDS            TcR (fragment): tetracycline efflux protein; tet; confers resistance to tetracycline
  10834..10882   -  misc_feature   bom (fragment): basis of mobility region from pBR322
  10984..11019   -  CDS            rop (fragment): Rop protein, which maintains plasmids at low copy number; rop
  11114..11218   +  promoter       AmpR promoter: bla
