[The description below was written by a language model from this plasmid's Addgene catalogue record and pLannotate feature annotations shown in this document.]
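Description:
pHR-HaloTag-P2A-RSV N-1xSunTag@105AA is a lentiviral transfer plasmid of about 11.2 kb for mammalian expression, built on the pHR backbone. It is propagated in E. coli through a high-copy ColE1/pUC-type origin and selected with ampicillin (β-lactamase with its own promoter). The annotated HIV-1 elements are a truncated 5' LTR, the Ψ packaging signal overlapping a gag fragment, the RRE for Rev-dependent nuclear export, the cPPT/CTS, and a self-inactivating ΔU3 3' LTR. Together these allow the region between the LTRs to be packaged into viral particles and integrated into target cells. The backbone also retains legacy sequence outside the LTRs: an SV40 promoter followed by gpt fragments, SV40 small t intron and poly(A) sequences, and fragments of lacI, TcR, rop and bom. These look like remnants of earlier vectors rather than functional parts of this design.

The payload is driven by the SFFV promoter and followed by a WPRE, which enhances transcript stability and expression. The open reading frame encodes HaloTag, a modified dehalogenase that covalently binds chloroalkane ligands, then a P2A ribosome-skipping peptide and the respiratory syncytial virus nucleoprotein (N). Because of the P2A, HaloTag and N should be produced as separate proteins from one transcript, so HaloTag probably reports on expressing cells rather than tagging N itself. The N protein carries one SunTag epitope inserted at amino acid 105, annotated in the feature table as a single GCN4_v4 peptide that is recognised by scFv-fluorescent protein fusions. The N coding sequence and the P2A are not annotated individually in the table. The depositor calls the labelled N protein Nexo-SunTag, and the stated purpose of the construct is imaging of RSV.
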