Addgene plasmid #246868: pHR-HaloTag-P2A-RSV N-1xSunTag@105AA
Purpose: Express HaloTag-P2A-RSV N-1xSunTag@105AA (Nexo-SunTag) for RSV imaging.
Depositing lab: Marvin Tanenbaum. Depositing organization: Hubrecht Institute. Publication: Pre-assembly of biomolecular condensate seeds drives RSV replication. Ratnayake D, Galloux M, Boersma S, Noerenberg M, Sizun C, Sacristan C, Sourimant J, Lakerveld AJ, Gelderloos AT, Apperloo L, Demyanenko Y, Baars MJD, Banerjee R, Dreier B, Furler S, Mazur NI, Bont LJ, Mohammed S, Pluckthun A, Eleouet JF, Kops GJPL, Castello A, van Kasteren PB, Rameix-Welti MA, Tanenbaum ME. Nature. 2026 Jan 28. doi: 10.1038/s41586-025-10071-5. PubMed 41606345.
Backbone
  Vector backbone: pHR
  Backbone size w/o insert (bp): 8957
  Total vector size (bp): 11211
  Vector type: Mammalian Expression, Lentiviral
Growth in bacteria
  Bacterial resistance: Ampicillin, 100 μg/mL
  Growth temperature: 37°C
  Growth strain: NEB Stable
  Copy number: Unknown
Gene/Insert
  Gene/Insert name: HaloTag-P2A-RSV N-1xSunTag@105AA
  Species: RSV
  Insert size (bp): 2254
  Mutation: The RSV nucleoprotein (N) with an insertion of a single SunTag copy at amino acid 105.
  Promoter: SFFV
  Tag / fusion protein: HaloTag (N terminal on insert)
  Cloning method: Gibson Cloning
  Sequencing primers: 5′ gcttcccgagctctataaaagagc
Terms and licenses: Academic/Nonprofit Terms; Industry Terms: Not Available to Industry
Depositor comments: Please visit https://doi.org/10.1101/2025.03.26.645422 for bioRxiv preprint.
How to cite: pHR-HaloTag-P2A-RSV N-1xSunTag@105AA was a gift from Marvin Tanenbaum (Addgene plasmid # 246868 ; http://n2t.net/addgene:246868 ; RRID:Addgene_246868)
